Addgene plasmid #136413: pKLV-gRNA-Bcan-Ntrk1_4
Purpose: Lentiviral expression of gRNAs targeting intron 13 of murine Bcan and intron 10 of murine Ntrk1. Also constitutively expresses Puromycin linked to TagBFP.
Depositing lab: Massimo Squatrito. Depositing organization: Centro Nacional de Investigaciones Oncologicas (CNIO). Publication: Somatic genome editing with the RCAS-TVA-CRISPR-Cas9 system for precision tumor modeling. Oldrini B, Curiel-Garcia A, Marques C, Matia V, Uluckan O, Grana-Castro O, Torres-Ruiz R, Rodriguez-Perales S, Huse JT, Squatrito M. Nat Commun. 2018 Apr 13;9(1):1466. doi: 10.1038/s41467-018-03731-w. PubMed 29654229.
Backbone
  Vector backbone: pKLV-U6gRNA-PGKpuro2ABFP
  Backbone manufacturer: Addgene #50946
  Vector type: Mammalian Expression, Lentiviral, CRISPR
  Selectable markers: Puromycin
Growth in bacteria
  Bacterial resistance: Ampicillin, 100 μg/mL
  Growth temperature: 37°C
  Growth strain: NEB Stable
  Copy number: High Copy
Gene/Insert
  Gene/Insert name: U6_sgRNA(Bcan)_U6_sgRNA(Ntrk1)
  gRNA/shRNA sequence: Unknown
  Species: M. musculus (mouse)
  Promoter: U6
  Cloning method: Gateway Cloning
  Sequencing primers: 5′ Unknown
Terms and licenses: Academic/Nonprofit Terms; Industry Terms: Not Available to Industry
How to cite: pKLV-gRNA-Bcan-Ntrk1_4 was a gift from Massimo Squatrito (Addgene plasmid # 136413 ; http://n2t.net/addgene:136413 ; RRID:Addgene_136413)
