[The description below was written by a language model from this plasmid's Addgene catalogue record and pLannotate feature annotations shown in this document.]
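Description:
pKLV-gRNA-Bcan-Ntrk1_4 is an HIV-1-based lentiviral CRISPR vector built on the pKLV-U6gRNA-PGKpuro2ABFP backbone. It delivers a pair of guide RNAs to mammalian cells, one directed at intron 13 of mouse Bcan and the other at intron 10 of mouse Ntrk1. In bacteria it is maintained through a high-copy ColE1/pUC-type origin with ampicillin resistance. The plasmid framework also contains an f1 origin, lacZα and lac regulatory remnants, and T7 and T3 promoters.

The viral genome is transcribed from a CMV enhancer/promoter fused to a truncated 5' LTR, so packaging RNA is produced from a heterologous promoter. It carries the Ψ packaging signal with a gag fragment, the RRE for Rev-dependent nuclear export, and a cPPT/CTS element. It ends in a truncated 3' LTR followed by a bGH polyadenylation signal.

Between these elements sit two tandem RNA polymerase III cassettes. A human U6 promoter and a mouse U6 promoter each drive a spacer fused to the Streptococcus pyogenes Cas9 gRNA scaffold. A partial scaffold fragment is also annotated between the two cassettes. The spacer sequences themselves are not recorded in the catalogue entry. Downstream, a mouse PGK promoter constitutively expresses puromycin N-acetyltransferase linked to TagBFP, allowing both drug selection and blue fluorescent tracking of transduced cells. No Cas9 is encoded, so the nuclease must be supplied separately.

Two simultaneous intronic cuts of this kind would typically be used to induce a chromosomal rearrangement joining the two loci. This fits the associated work on somatic genome editing for tumour modelling, although the record does not explicitly state the intended outcome.
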