Features (pLannotate 1.2.2; 30 found; start..end, strand, type, name):
     30..458     -  rep_origin     f1 ori (sequence partly withheld): f1 bacteriophage origin of replication; arrow indicates direction of (+) strand synthesis
    463..618     -  CDS            lacZα (fragment): LacZα fragment of β-galactosidase; lacZ fragment
    626..644     +  promoter       T7 promoter: promoter for bacteriophage T7 RNA polymerase
    715..1018    +  enhancer       CMV enhancer: human cytomegalovirus immediate early enhancer
   1019..1218    +  promoter       CMV promoter: human cytomegalovirus (CMV) immediate early promoter
   1236..1416    +  LTR            5' LTR (truncated): truncated 5' long terminal repeat (LTR) from HIV-1
   1463..1588    +  misc_feature   HIV-1 Ψ: packaging signal of human immunodeficiency virus type 1
   1572..1910    +  CDS            HIV-1 gag (fragment): gag protein from human immunodeficiency virus 1; gag
   2085..2318    +  misc_feature   RRE: The Rev response element (RRE) of HIV-1 allows for Rev-dependent mRNA export from the nucleus to the cytoplasm.
   2695..2795    +  CDS            Rev (fragment): human immunodeficiency virus 1 (HIV-1) Rev protein; rev; enhances nuclear export of unspliced and incompletely spliced viral mRNAs
   2845..2962    +  misc_feature   cPPT/CTS: central polypurine tract and central termination sequence of HIV-1
   3045..3285    +  promoter       U6 promoter: RNA polymerase III promoter for human U6 snRNA
   3315..3390    +  misc_RNA       gRNA scaffold: guide RNA scaffold for the Streptococcus pyogenes CRISPR/Cas9 system
   3397..3440    +  misc_RNA       gRNA scaffold (fragment): guide RNA scaffold for the Streptococcus pyogenes CRISPR/Cas9 system
   3487..3800    +  promoter       U6 promoter: RNA polymerase III promoter for mouse U6 snRNA (Das et al., 1988)
   3824..3899    +  misc_RNA       gRNA scaffold: guide RNA scaffold for the Streptococcus pyogenes CRISPR/Cas9 system
   3922..4421    +  promoter       PGK promoter: mouse phosphoglycerate kinase 1 promoter
   4461..5057    +  CDS            PuroR (fragment): puromycin N-acetyltransferase; pac from Streptomyces; confers resistance to puromycin
   5130..5828    +  CDS            TagBFP: TagBFP is a basic (constitutively fluorescent) blue fluorescent protein published in 2008, derived from Entacmaea quadricolor. It is reported to be a very rapidly-maturing monomer with very low acid sensitivity.
   5843..5980    +  CDS            nef (fragment): NEF_HV1LA - Experimental evidence at protein level: Swiss-Prot protein existence level 1. Extracellular Nef protein targets CD4(+) T-lymphocytes for apoptosis by interacting with CXCR4 surface receptors. From Human immunodeficiency virus type 1 group M subtype B (isolate Lai) (HIV-1).
   5988..6166    +  LTR            5' LTR (truncated): truncated 5' long terminal repeat (LTR) from HIV-1
   6192..6303    +  polyA_signal   bGH poly(A) signal: bovine growth hormone polyadenylation signal
   6442..6460    -  promoter       T3 promoter: promoter for bacteriophage T3 RNA polymerase
   6505..6521    -  protein_bind   lac operator: The lac repressor binds to the lac operator to inhibit transcription in E. coli. This inhibition can be relieved by adding lactose or isopropyl-β-D-thiogalactopyranoside (IPTG). lac repressor encoded by lacI
   6529..6559    -  promoter       lac promoter: promoter for the E. coli lac operon
   6574..6595    -  protein_bind   CAP binding site: CAP binding activates transcription in the presence of cAMP. E. coli catabolite activator protein
   6608..6700    -  CDS            lacI (fragment): lac repressor; lacI; The lac repressor binds to the lac operator to inhibit transcription in E. coli. This inhibition can be relieved by adding lactose or isopropyl-β-D-thiogalactopyranoside (IPTG).
   6883..7471    -  rep_origin     ori: high-copy-number ColE1/pMB1/pBR322/pUC origin of replication
   7642..8502    -  CDS            AmpR: β-lactamase; bla; confers resistance to ampicillin, carbenicillin, and related antibiotics
   8503..8607    -  promoter       AmpR promoter: bla
>Addgene plasmid #136413 | pKLV-gRNA-Bcan-Ntrk1_4 | addgene full sequence | sequence record 271751 | Addgene NGS Result
CTAAATTGTAAGCGTTAATATTTTGTTAAAATTCGCGTTAAATTTTTGTTAAATCAGCTCATTTTTTAAC
CAATAGGCCGAAATCGGCAAAATCCCTTATAAATCAAAAGAATAGACCGAGATAGGGT
[37 nt withheld, positions 129-165]
AAAGAACGTGGACTCCAACGTCAAAGG
[49 nt withheld, positions 193-241]
T
[91 nt withheld, positions 243-333]
G
[124 nt withheld, positions 335-458]
CCCATTCGCCATTCAGGCTGCGCAACTGTTGGGAAGGGCGATCGGTGCGGGCCTCTTCGCTATTACGCCA
GCTGGCGAAAGGGGGATGTGCTGCAAGGCGATTAAGTTGGGTAACGCCAGGGTTTTCCCAGTCACGACGT
TGTAAAACGACGGCCAGTGAGCGCGCGTAATACGACTCACTATAGGGCGAATTGACTAGTTATTAATAGT
AATCAATTACGGGGTCATTAGTTCATAGCCCATATATGGAGTTCCGCGTTACATAACTTACGGTAAATGG
CCCGCCTGGCTGACCGCCCAACGACCCCCGCCCATTGACGTCAATAATGACGTATGTTCCCATAGTAACG
CCAATAGGGACTTTCCATTGACGTCAATGGGTGGAGTATTTACGGTAAACTGCCCACTTGGCAGTACATC
AAGTGTATCATATGCCAAGTACGCCCCCTATTGACGTCAATGACGGTAAATGGCCCGCCTGGCATTATGC
CCAGTACATGACCTTATGGGACTTTCCTACTTGGCAGTACATCTACGTATTAGTCATCGCTATTACCATG
GTGATGCGGTTTTGGCAGTACATCAATGGGCGTGGATAGCGGTTTGACTCACGGGGATTTCCAAGTCTCC
ACCCCATTGACGTCAATGGGAGTTTGTTTTGGCACCAAAATCAACGGGACTTTCCAAAATGTCGTAACAA
CTCCGCCCCATTGACGCAAATGGGCGGTAGGCGTGTACGGTGGGAGGTCTATATAAGCAGCGCGTTTTGC
CTGTACTGGGTCTCTCTGGTTAGACCAGATCTGAGCCTGGGAGCTCTCTGGCTAACTAGGGAACCCACTG
CTTAAGCCTCAATAAAGCTTGCCTTGAGTGCTTCAAGTAGTGTGTGCCCGTCTGTTGTGTGACTCTGGTA
ACTAGAGATCCCTCAGACCCTTTTAGTCAGTGTGGAAAATCTCTAGCAGTGGCGCCCGAACAGGGACTTG
AAAGCGAAAGGGAAACCAGAGGAGCTCTCTCGACGCAGGACTCGGCTTGCTGAAGCGCGCACGGCAAGAG
GCGAGGGGCGGCGACTGGTGAGTACGCCAAAAATTTTGACTAGCGGAGGCTAGAAGGAGAGAGATGGGTG
CGAGAGCGTCAGTATTAAGCGGGGGAGAATTAGATCGCGATGGGAAAAAATTCGGTTAAGGCCAGGGGGA
AAGAAAAAATATAAATTAAAACATATAGTATGGGCAAGCAGGGAGCTAGAACGATTCGCAGTTAATCCTG
GCCTGTTAGAAACATCAGAAGGCTGTAGACAAATACTGGGACAGCTACAACCATCCCTTCAGACAGGATC
AGAAGAACTTAGATCATTATATAATACAGTAGCAACCCTCTATTGTGTGCATCAAAGGATAGAGATAAAA
GACACCAAGGAAGCTTTAGACAAGATAGAGGAAGAGCAAAACAAAAGTAAGACCACCGCACAGCAAGCGG
CCGGCCGCTGATCTTCAGACCTGGAGGAGGAGATATGAGGGACAATTGGAGAAGTGAATTATATAAATAT
AAAGTAGTAAAAATTGAACCATTAGGAGTAGCACCCACCAAGGCAAAGAGAAGAGTGGTGCAGAGAGAAA
AAAGAGCAGTGGGAATAGGAGCTTTGTTCCTTGGGTTCTTGGGAGCAGCAGGAAGCACTATGGGCGCAGC
GTCAATGACGCTGACGGTACAGGCCAGACAATTATTGTCTGGTATAGTGCAGCAGCAGAACAATTTGCTG
AGGGCTATTGAGGCGCAACAGCATCTGTTGCAACTCACAGTCTGGGGCATCAAGCAGCTCCAGGCAAGAA
TCCTGGCTGTGGAAAGATACCTAAAGGATCAACAGCTCCTGGGGATTTGGGGTTGCTCTGGAAAACTCAT
TTGCACCACTGCTGTGCCTTGGAATGCTAGTTGGAGTAATAAATCTCTGGAACAGATTTGGAATCACACG
ACCTGGATGGAGTGGGACAGAGAAATTAACAATTACACAAGCTTAATACACTCCTTAATTGAAGAATCGC
AAAACCAGCAAGAAAAGAATGAACAAGAATTATTGGAATTAGATAAATGGGCAAGTTTGTGGAATTGGTT
TAACATAACAAATTGGCTGTGGTATATAAAATTATTCATAATGATAGTAGGAGGCTTGGTAGGTTTAAGA
ATAGTTTTTGCTGTACTTTCTATAGTGAATAGAGTTAGGCAGGGATATTCACCATTATCGTTTCAGACCC
ACCTCCCAACCCCGAGGGGACCCGACAGGCCCGAAGGAATAGAAGAAGAAGGTGGAGAGAGAGACAGAGA
CAGATCCATTCGATTAGTGAACGGATCGGCACTGCGTGCGCCAATTCTGCAGACAAATGGCAGTATTCAT
CCACAATTTTAAAAGAAAAGGGGGGATTGGGGGGTACAGTGCAGGGGAAAGAATAGTAGACATAATAGCA
ACAGACATACAAACTAAAGAATTACAAAAACAAATTACAAAAATTCAAAATTTTCGGGTTTATTACAGGG
ACAGCAGAGATCCAGTTTGGTTAGTACCGGGCCCTACGCGTTACTCGAGCCAAGGTCGGGCAGGAAGAGG
GCCTATTTCCCATGATTCCTTCATATTTGCATATACGATACAAGGCTGTTAGAGAGATAATTAGAATTAA
TTTGACTGTAAACACAAAGATATTAGTACAAAATACGTGACGTAGAAAGTAATAATTTCTTGGGTAGTTT
GCAGTTTTAAAATTATGTTTTAAAATGGACTATCATATGCTTACCGTAACTTGAAAGTATTTCGATTTCT
TGGCTTTATATATCTTGTGGAAAGGACGAAACACCGAACCACACTTGGGCTCCTAAGTTTTAGAGCTAGA
AATAGCAAGTTAAAATAAGGCTAGTCCGTTATCAACTTGAAAAAGTGGCACCGAGTCGGTGCTTTTTTGT
TTTAGAGCTAGAAATAGCAAGTTAAAATAAGGCTAGTCCGTTTTTAGCGCGTGCGCCAATTCTGCAGACA
AATGGCTCTAGATCTAGAGATCCGACGCCGCCATCTCTAGGCCCGCGCCGGCCCCCTCGCACAGACTTGT
GGGAGAAGCTCGGCTACTCCCCTGCCCCGGTTAATTTGCATATAATATTTCCTAGTAACTATAGAGGCTT
AATGTGCGATAAAAGACAGATAATCTGTTCTTTTTAATACTAGCTACATTTTACATGATAGGCTTGGATT
TCTATAAGAGATACAAATACTAAATTATTATTTTAAAAAACAGCACAAAAGGAAACTCACCCTAACTGTA
AAGTAATTGTGTGTTTTGAGACTATAAATATGCATGCGAGAAAAGCCTTGTTTGGCCGGCTAGCTGAGAT
TGCTAGTTTTAGAGCTAGAAATAGCAAGTTAAAATAAGGCTAGTCCGTTATCAACTTGAAAAAGTGGCAC
CGAGTCGGTGCTTTTTTTGGATCCAATTCTACCGGGTAGGGGAGGCGCTTTTCCCAAGGCAGTCTGGAGC
ATGCGCTTTAGCAGCCCCGCTGGGCACTTGGCGCTACACAAGTGGCCTCTGGCCTCGCACACATTCCACA
TCCACCGGTAGGCGCCAACCGGCTCCGTTCTTTGGTGGCCCCTTCGCGCCACCTTCTACTCCTCCCCTAG
TCAGGAAGTTCCCCCCCGCCCCGCAGCTCGCGTCGTGCAGGACGTGACAAATGGAAGTAGCACGTCTCAC
TAGTCTCGTGCAGATGGACAGCACCGCTGAGCAATGGAAGCGGGTAGGCCTTTGGGGCAGCGGCCAATAG
CAGCTTTGCTCCTTCGCTTTCTGGGCTCAGAGGCTGGGAAGGGGTGGGTCCGGGGGCGGGCTCAGGGGCG
GGCTCAGGGGCGGGGCGGGCGCCCGAAGGTCCTCCGGAGGCCCGGCATTCTGCACGCTTCAAAAGCGCAC
GTCTGCCGCGCTGTTCTCCTCTTCCTCATCTCCGGGCCTTTCGACCTGCATCCATCTAGATCTCGAGCAG
CTGAAGCTTACCATGACCGAGTACAAGCCCACGGTGCGCCTCGCCACCCGCGACGACGTCCCCAGGGCCG
TACGCACCCTCGCCGCCGCGTTCGCCGACTACCCCGCCACGCGCCACACCGTCGATCCGGACCGCCACAT
CGAGCGGGTCACCGAGCTGCAAGAACTCTTCCTCACGCGCGTCGGGCTCGACATCGGCAAGGTGTGGGTC
GCGGACGACGGCGCCGCGGTGGCGGTCTGGACCACGCCGGAGAGCGTCGAAGCGGGGGCGGTGTTCGCCG
AGATCGGCCCGCGCATGGCCGAGTTGAGCGGTTCCCGGCTGGCCGCGCAGCAACAGATGGAAGGCCTCCT
GGCGCCGCACCGGCCCAAGGAGCCCGCGTGGTTCCTGGCCACCGTCGGCGTCTCGCCCGACCACCAGGGC
AAGGGTCTGGGCAGCGCCGTCGTGCTCCCCGGAGTGGAGGCGGCCGAGCGCGCCGGGGTGCCCGCCTTCC
TGGAGACCTCCGCGCCCCGCAACCTCCCCTTCTACGAGCGGCTCGGCTTCACCGTCACCGCCGACGTCGA
GGTGCCCGAAGGACCGCGCACCTGGTGCATGACCCGCAAGCCCGGTGCCGGCGGCGGGTCCGGAGGAGAG
GGCAGAGGAAGTCTCCTAACATGCGGTGACGTGGAGGAGAATCCTGGCCCAATGAGCGAGCTGATTAAGG
AGAACATGCACATGAAGCTGTACATGGAGGGCACCGTGGACAACCATCACTTCAAGTGCACATCCGAGGG
CGAAGGCAAGCCCTACGAGGGCACCCAGACCATGAGAATCAAGGTGGTCGAGGGCGGCCCTCTCCCCTTC
GCCTTCGACATCCTGGCTACTAGCTTCCTCTACGGCAGCAAGACCTTCATCAACCACACCCAGGGCATCC
CCGACTTCTTCAAGCAGTCCTTCCCTGAGGGCTTCACATGGGAGAGAGTCACCACATACGAGGACGGGGG
CGTGCTGACCGCTACCCAGGACACCAGCCTCCAGGACGGCTGCCTCATCTACAACGTCAAGATCAGAGGG
GTGAACTTCACATCCAACGGCCCTGTGATGCAGAAGAAAACACTCGGCTGGGAGGCCTTCACCGAGACGC
TGTACCCCGCTGACGGCGGCCTGGAAGGCAGAAACGACATGGCCCTGAAGCTCGTGGGCGGGAGCCATCT
GATCGCAAACATCAAGACCACATATAGATCCAAGAAACCCGCTAAGAACCTCAAGATGCCTGGCGTCTAC
TATGTGGACTACAGACTGGAAAGAATCAAGGAGGCCAACAACGAGACCTACGTCGAGCAGCACGAGGTGG
CAGTGGCCAGATACTGCGACCTCCCTAGCAAACTGGGGCACAAGCTTAATTGAGCGGCCGCTAGGTACCT
TTAAGACCAATGACTTACAAGGCAGCTGTAGATCTTAGCCACTTTTTAAAAGAAAAGGGGGGACTGGAAG
GGCTAATTCACTCCCAAAGAAGTCAAGATCTGCTTTTTGCCTGTACTGGGTCTCTCTGGTTAGACCAGAG
TCTCTCTGGTTAGACCAGATCTGAGCCTGGGAGCTCTCTGGCTAACTAGGGAACCCACTGCTTAAGCCTC
AATAAAGCTTGCCTTGAGTGCTTCAAGTAGTGTGTGCCCGTCTGTTGTGTGACTCTGGTAACTAGAGATC
CCTCAGACCCTTTTAGTCAGTGTGGAAAATCTCTAGCAGTTTAAACCCGCTGATCAGCCTCGACTGTGCC
TTCTAGTTGCCAGCCATCTGTTGTTTGCCCCTCCCCCGTGCCTTCCTTGACCCTGGAAGGTGCCACTCCC
ACTGTCCTTTCCTAATAAAATGAGGAAATTGCATCGCATTGTCTGAGTAGGTGTCATTCTATTCTGGGGG
GTGGGGTGGGGCAGGACAGCAAGGGGGAGGATTGGGAAGTCAATAGCAGGCATGCTGGGGATGCGGTGGG
CTCTATGGGCGGCCGTTAATTAAGCTTTTGTTCCCTTTAGTGAGGGTTAATTGCGCGCTTGGCGTAATCA
TGGTCATAGCTGTTTCCTGTGTGAAATTGTTATCCGCTCACAATTCCACACAACATACGAGCCGGGAGCA
TAAAGTGTAAAGCCTGGGGTGCCTAATGAGTGAGCTAACTCACATTAATTGCGTTGCGCTCACTGCCCGC
TTTCCAGTCGGGAAACCTGTCGTGCCAGCTGCATTAATGAATCGGCCAACGCGCGGGGAGAGGCGGTTTG
CGTATTGGGCGCTCTTCCGCTTCCTCGCTCACTGACTCGCTGCGCTCGGTCGTTCGGCTGCGGCGAGCGG
TATCAGCTCACTCAAAGGCGGTAATACGGTTATCCACAGAATCAGGGGATAACGCAGGAAAGAACATGTG
AGCAAAAGGCCAGCAAAAGGCCAGGAACCGTAAAAAGGCCGCGTTGCTGGCGTTTTTCCATAGGCTCCGC
CCCCCTGACGAGCATCACAAAAATCGACGCTCAAGTCAGAGGTGGCGAAACCCGACAGGACTATAAAGAT
ACCAGGCGTTTCCCCCTGGAAGCTCCCTCGTGCGCTCTCCTGTTCCGACCCTGCCGCTTACCGGATACCT
GTCCGCCTTTCTCCCTTCGGGAAGCGTGGCGCTTTCTCATAGCTCACGCTGTAGGTATCTCAGTTCGGTG
TAGGTCGTTCGCTCCAAGCTGGGCTGTGTGCACGAACCCCCCGTTCAGCCCGACCGCTGCGCCTTATCCG
GTAACTATCGTCTTGAGTCCAACCCGGTAAGACACGACTTATCGCCACTGGCAGCAGCCACTGGTAACAG
GATTAGCAGAGCGAGGTATGTAGGCGGTGCTACAGAGTTCTTGAAGTGGTGGCCTAACTACGGCTACACT
AGAAGAACAGTATTTGGTATCTGCGCTCTGCTGAAGCCAGTTACCTTCGGAAAAAGAGTTGGTAGCTCTT
GATCCGGCAAACAAACCACCGCTGGTAGCGGTGGTTTTTTTGTTTGCAAGCAGCAGATTACGCGCAGAAA
AAAAGGATCTCAAGAAGATCCTTTGATCTTTTCTACGGGGTCTGACGCTCAGTGGAACGAAAACTCACGT
TAAGGGATTTTGGTCATGAGATTATCAAAAAGGATCTTCACCTAGATCCTTTTAAATTAAAAATGAAGTT
TTAAATCAATCTAAAGTATATATGAGTAAACTTGGTCTGACAGTTACCAATGCTTAATCAGTGAGGCACC
TATCTCAGCGATCTGTCTATTTCGTTCATCCATAGTTGCCTGACTCCCCGTCGTGTAGATAACTACGATA
CGGGAGGGCTTACCATCTGGCCCCAGTGCTGCAATGATACCGCGAGACCCACGCTCACCGGCTCCAGATT
TATCAGCAATAAACCAGCCAGCCGGAAGGGCCGAGCGCAGAAGTGGTCCTGCAACTTTATCCGCCTCCAT
CCAGTCTATTAATTGTTGCCGGGAAGCTAGAGTAAGTAGTTCGCCAGTTAATAGTTTGCGCAACGTTGTT
GCCATTGCTACAGGCATCGTGGTGTCACGCTCGTCGTTTGGTATGGCTTCATTCAGCTCCGGTTCCCAAC
GATCAAGGCGAGTTACATGATCCCCCATGTTGTGCAAAAAAGCGGTTAGCTCCTTCGGTCCTCCGATCGT
TGTCAGAAGTAAGTTGGCCGCAGTGTTATCACTCATGGTTATGGCAGCACTGCATAATTCTCTTACTGTC
ATGCCATCCGTAAGATGCTTTTCTGTGACTGGTGAGTACTCAACCAAGTCATTCTGAGAATAGTGTATGC
GGCGACCGAGTTGCTCTTGCCCGGCGTCAATACGGGATAATACCGCGCCACATAGCAGAACTTTAAAAGT
GCTCATCATTGGAAAACGTTCTTCGGGGCGAAAACTCTCAAGGATCTTACCGCTGTTGAGATCCAGTTCG
ATGTAACCCACTCGTGCACCCAACTGATCTTCAGCATCTTTTACTTTCACCAGCGTTTCTGGGTGAGCAA
AAACAGGAAGGCAAAATGCCGCAAAAAAGGGAATAAGGGCGACACGGAAATGTTGAATACTCATACTCTT
CCTTTTTCAATATTATTGAAGCATTTATCAGGGTTATTGTCTCATGAGCGGATACATATTTGAATGTATT
TAGAAAAATAAACAAATAGGGGTTCCGCGCACATTTCCCCGAAAAGTGCCAC
